>Addgene plasmid #180386 | AAV.CBA.YFP.miR-E_shControl | depositor full sequence | sequence record 350450 | Full Sequence
GGCCGCCTCGACTAGGGATAACAGGGTAATTGTTTGAATGAGGCTTCAGTACTTTACAGAATCGTTGCCT
GCACATCTTGGAAACACTTGCTGGGATTACTTCGACTTCTTAACCCAACAGAAGGCTCGAGAAGGTATAT
TGCTGTTGACAGTGAGCGAAGGCAGAAGTATGCAAAGCATTAGTGAAGCCACAGATGTAATGCTTTGCAT
ACTTCTGCCTGTGCCTACTGCCTCGGACTTCAAGGGGCTAGAATTCGAGCAATTATCTTGTTTACTAAAA
CTGAATACCTTGCTATCTCTTTGATACATTTTTACAAAGCTGAATTAAAATGGTATAAATTAAATCACTT
TTTTCAATTGACGCGTAAGCTTATCGATAATCAACCTCTGGATTACAAAATTTGTGAAAGATTGACTGGT
ATTCTTAACTATGTTGCTCCTTTTACGCTATGTGGATACGCTGCTTTAATGCCTTTGTATCATGCTATTG
CTTCCCGTATGGCTTTCATTTTCTCCTCCTTGTATAAATCCTGGTTGCTGTCTCTTTATGAGGAGTTGTG
GCCCGTTGTCAGGCAACGTGGCGTGGTGTGCACTGTGTTTGCTGACGCAACCCCCACTGGTTGGGGCATT
GCCACCACCTGTCAGCTCCTTTCCGGGACTTTCGCTTTCCCCCTCCCTATTGCCACGGCGGAACTCATCG
CCGCCTGCCTTGCCCGCTGCTGGACAGGGGCTCGGCTGTTGGGCACTGACAATTCCGTGGTGTTGTCGGG
GAAATCATCGTCCTTTCCTTGGCTGCTCGCCTGTGTTGCCACCTGGATTCTGCGCGGGACGTCCTTCTGC
TACGTCCCTTCGGCCCTCAATCCAGCGGACCTTCCTTCCCGCGGCCTGCTGCCGGCTCTGCGGCCTCTTC
CGCGTCTTCGCCTTCGCCCTCAGACGAGTCGGATCTCCCTTTGGGCCGCCTCCCCGCATCGATACCGTCG
ACTCGCTGATCAGCCTCGACTGTGCCTTCTAGTTGCCAGCCATCTGTTGTTTGCCCCTCCCCCGTGCCTT
CCTTGACCCTGGAAGGTGCCACTCCCACTGTCCTTTCCTAATAAAATGAGGAAATTGCATCGCATTGTCT
GAGTAGGTGTCATTCTATTCTGGGGGGTGGGGTGGGGCAGGACAGCAAGGGGGAGGATTGGGAAGACAAT
AGCAGGCATGCTGGGGATGCGGTGGGCTCTATGGCTTCTGAGGCGGAAAGAACCAGCTGGGGCTCGACTA
GAGCATGGCTACGTAGATAAGTAGCATGGCGGGTTAATCATTAACTACAAGGAACCCCTAGTGATGGAGT
TGGCCACTCCCTCTCTGCGCGCTCGCTCGCTCACTGAGGCCGGGCGACCAAAGGTCGCCCGACGCCCGGG
CTTTGCCCGGGCGGCCTCAGTGAGCGAGCGAGCGCGCAGAGCTTTTTGCAAAAGCCTAGGCCTCCAAAAA
AGCCTCCTCACTACTTCTGGAATAGCTCAGAGGCCGAGGCGGCCTCGGCCTCTGCATAAATAAAAAAAAT
TAGTCAGCCATGGGGCGGAGAATGGGCGGAACTGGGCGGAGTTAGGGGCGGGATGGGCGGAGTTAGGGGC
GGGACTATGGTTGCTGACTAATTGAGATGCATGCTTTGCATACTTCTGCCTGCTGGGGAGCCTGGGGACT
TTCCACACCTGGTTGCTGACTAATTGAGATGCATGCTTTGCATACTTCTGCCTGCTGGGGAGCCTGGGGA
CTTTCCACACCCTAACTGACACACATTCCACAGCTGCATTAATGAATCGGCCAACGCGCGGGGAGAGGCG
GTTTGCGTATTGGGCGCTCTTCCGCTTCCTCGCTCACTGACTCGCTGCGCTCGGTCGTTCGGCTGCGGCG
AGCGGTATCAGCTCACTCAAAGGCGGTAATACGGTTATCCACAGAATCAGGGGATAACGCAGGAAAGAAC
ATGTGAGCAAAAGGCCAGCAAAAGGCCAGGAACCGTAAAAAGGCCGCGTTGCTGGCGTTTTTCCATAGGC
TCCGCCCCCCTGACGAGCATCACAAAAATCGACGCTCAAGTCAGAGGTGGCGAAACCCGACAGGACTATA
AAGATACCAGGCGTTTCCCCCTGGAAGCTCCCTCGTGCGCTCTCCTGTTCCGACCCTGCCGCTTACCGGA
TACCTGTCCGCCTTTCTCCCTTCGGGAAGCGTGGCGCTTTCTCATAGCTCACGCTGTAGGTATCTCAGTT
CGGTGTAGGTCGTTCGCTCCAAGCTGGGCTGTGTGCACGAACCCCCCGTTCAGCCCGACCGCTGCGCCTT
ATCCGGTAACTATCGTCTTGAGTCCAACCCGGTAAGACACGACTTATCGCCACTGGCAGCAGCCACTGGT
AACAGGATTAGCAGAGCGAGGTATGTAGGCGGTGCTACAGAGTTCTTGAAGTGGTGGCCTAACTACGGCT
ACACTAGAAGAACAGTATTTGGTATCTGCGCTCTGCTGAAGCCAGTTACCTTCGGAAAAAGAGTTGGTAG
CTCTTGATCCGGCAAACAAACCACCGCTGGTAGCGGTGGTTTTTTTGTTTGCAAGCAGCAGATTACGCGC
AGAAAAAAAGGATCTCAAGAAGATCCTTTGATCTTTTCTACGGGGTCTGACGCTCAGTGGAACGAAAACT
CACGTTAAGGGATTTTGGTCATGAGATTATCAAAAAGGATCTTCACCTAGATCCTTTTAAATTAAAAATG
AAGTTTTAAATCAATCTAAAGTATATATGAGTAAACTTGGTCTGACAGTTACCAATGCTTAATCAGTGAG
GCACCTATCTCAGCGATCTGTCTATTTCGTTCATCCATAGTTGCCTGACTCCCCGTCGTGTAGATAACTA
CGATACGGGAGGGCTTACCATCTGGCCCCAGTGCTGCAATGATACCGCGAGACCCACGCTCACCGGCTCC
AGATTTATCAGCAATAAACCAGCCAGCCGGAAGGGCCGAGCGCAGAAGTGGTCCTGCAACTTTATCCGCC
TCCATCCAGTCTATTAATTGTTGCCGGGAAGCTAGAGTAAGTAGTTCGCCAGTTAATAGTTTGCGCAACG
TTGTTGCCATTGCTACAGGCATCGTGGTGTCACGCTCGTCGTTTGGTATGGCTTCATTCAGCTCCGGTTC
CCAACGATCAAGGCGAGTTACATGATCCCCCATGTTGTGCAAAAAAGCGGTTAGCTCCTTCGGTCCTCCG
ATCGTTGTCAGAAGTAAGTTGGCCGCAGTGTTATCACTCATGGTTATGGCAGCACTGCATAATTCTCTTA
CTGTCATGCCATCCGTAAGATGCTTTTCTGTGACTGGTGAGTACTCAACCAAGTCATTCTGAGAATAGTG
TATGCGGCGACCGAGTTGCTCTTGCCCGGCGTCAATACGGGATAATACCGCGCCACATAGCAGAACTTTA
AAAGTGCTCATCATTGGAAAACGTTCTTCGGGGCGAAAACTCTCAAGGATCTTACCGCTGTTGAGATCCA
GTTCGATGTAACCCACTCGTGCACCCAACTGATCTTCAGCATCTTTTACTTTCACCAGCGTTTCTGGGTG
AGCAAAAACAGGAAGGCAAAATGCCGCAAAAAAGGGAATAAGGGCGACACGGAAATGTTGAATACTCATA
CTCTTCCTTTTTCAATATTATTGAAGCATTTATCAGGGTTATTGTCTCATGAGCGGATACATATTTGAAT
GTATTTAGAAAAATAAACAAATAGGGGTTCCGCGCACATTTCCCCGAAAAGTGCCACCTGACGTCTAAGA
AACCATTATTATCATGACATTAACCTATAAAAATAGGCGTATCACGAGGCCCTTTCGTCTCGCGCGTTTC
GGTGATGACGGTGAAAACCTCTGACACATGCAGCTCCCGGAGACGGTCACAGCTTGTCTGTAAGCGGATG
CCGGGAGCAGACAAGCCCGTCAGGGCGCGTCAGCGGGTGTTGGCGGGTGTCGGGGCTGGCTTAACTATGC
GGCATCAGAGCAGATTGTACTGAGAGTGCACCATTCGACGCTCTCCCTTATGCGACTCCTGCATTAGGAA
GCAGCCCAGTAGTAGGTTGAGGCCGTTGAGCACCGCCGCCGCAAGGAATGGTGCATGCAAGGAGATGGCG
CCCAACAGTCCCCCGGCCACGGGGCCTGCCACCATACCCACGCCGAAACAAGCGCTCATGAGCCCGAAGT
GGCGAGCCCGATCTTCCCCATCGGTGATGTCGGCGATATAGGCGCCAGCAACCGCACCTGTGGCGCCGGT
GATGCCGGCCACGATGCGTCCGGCGTAGAGGATCTGGCTAGCGATGACCCTGCTGATTGGTTCGCTGACC
ATTTCCGGGTGCGGGACGGCGTTACCAGAAACTCAGAAGGTTCGTCCAACCAAACCGACTCTGACGGCAG
TTTACGAGAGAGATGATAGGGTCTGCTTCAGTAAGCCAGATGCTACACAATTAGGCTTGTACATATTGTC
GTTAGAACGCGGCTACAATTAATACATAACCTTATGTATCATACACATACGATTTAGGTGACACTATAGA
ATACACGGAATTAATTCTAGCTGCGCGCTCGCTCGCTCACTGAGGCCGCCCGGGCAAAGCCCGGGCGTCG
GGCGACCTTTGGTCGCCCGGCCTCAGTGAGCGAGCGAGCGCGCAGAGAGGGAGTGGCCAACTCCATCACT
AGGGGTTCCTTGTAGTTAATGATTAACCCGCCATGCTACTTATCTACGTAGCCATGCTCTAGGTACCATT
GACGTCAATAATGACGTATGTTCCCATAGTAACGCCAATAGGGACTTTCCATTGACGTCAATGGGTGGAC
TATTTACGGTAAACTGCCCACTTGGCAGTACATCAAGTGTATCATATGCCAAGTACGCCCCCTATTGACG
TCAATGACGGTAAATGGCCCGCCTGGCATTATGCCCAGTACATGACCTTATGGGACTTTCCTACTTGGCA
GTACATCTACGTATTAGTCATCGCTATTACCATGGTCGAGGTGAGCCCCACGTTCTGCTTCACTCTCCCC
ATCTCCCCCCCCTCCCCACCCCCAATTTTGTATTTATTTATTTTTTAATTATTTTGTGCAGCGATGGGGG
CGGGGGGGGGGGGGGGGCGCGCGCCAGGCGGGGCGGGGCGGGGCGAGGGGCGGGGCGGGGCGAGGCGGAG
AGGTGCGGCGGCAGCCAATCAGAGCGGCGCGCTCCGAAAGTTTCCTTTTATGGCGAGGCGGCGGCGGCGG
CGGCCCTATAAAAAGCGAAGCGCGCGGCGGGCGGGAGTCGCTGCGACGCTGCCTTCGCCCCGTGCCCCGC
TCCGCCGCCGCCTCGCGCCGCCCGCCCCGGCTCTGACTGACCGCGTTACTCCCACAGGTGAGCGGGCGGG
ACGGCCCTTCTCCTCCGGGCTGTAATTAGCGCTTGGTTTAATGACGGCTTGTTTCTTTTCTGTGGCTGCG
TGAAAGCCTTGAGGGGCTCCGGGAGGGCCCTTTGTGCGGGGGGAGCGGCTCGGGGCTGTCCGCGGGGGGA
CGGCTGCCTTCGGGGGGGACGGGGCAGGGCGGGGTTCGGCTTCTGGCGTGTGACCGGCGGCTCTAGAGCC
TCTGCTAACCATGTTCATGCCTTCTTCTTTTTCCTACAGCTCCTGGGCAACGTGCTGGTTATTGTGCTGT
CTCATCATTTTGGCAAAGAATTGGATCCACCGGTCGCCACCATGGTGAGCAAGGGCGAGGAGCTGTTCAC
CGGGGTGGTGCCCATCCTGGTCGAGCTGGACGGCGACGTAAACGGCCACAAGTTCAGCGTGTCCGGCGAG
GGCGAGGGCGATGCCACCTACGGCAAGCTGACCCTGAAGTTCATCTGCACCACCGGCAAGCTGCCCGTGC
CCTGGCCCACCCTCGTGACCACCTTCGGCTACGGCCTGCAGTGCTTCGCCCGCTACCCCGACCACATGAA
GCAGCACGACTTCTTCAAGTCCGCCATGCCCGAAGGCTACGTCCAGGAGCGCACCATCTTCTTCAAGGAC
GACGGCAACTACAAGACCCGCGCCGAGGTGAAGTTCGAGGGCGACACCCTGGTGAACCGCATCGAGCTGA
AGGGCATCGACTTCAAGGAGGACGGCAACATCCTGGGGCACAAGCTGGAGTACAACTACAACAGCCACAA
CGTCTATATCATGGCCGACAAGCAGAAGAACGGCATCAAGGTGAACTTCAAGATCCGCCACAACATCGAG
GACGGCAGCGTGCAGCTCGCCGACCACTACCAGCAGAACACCCCCATCGGCGACGGCCCCGTGCTGCTGC
CCGACAACCACTACCTGAGCTACCAGTCCGCCCTGAGCAAAGACCCCAACGAGAAGCGCGATCACATGGT
CCTGCTGGAGTTCGTGACCGCCGCCGGGATCACTCTCGGCATGGACGAGCTGTACAAGTAAAGC
Features (pLannotate 1.2.2; 23 found; start..end, strand, type, name):
    160..180     +  promoter       SV40 promoter (fragment): SV40 early promoter
    200..221     -  promoter       SV40 promoter (fragment): SV40 early promoter
    225..351     +  ncRNA          3' miR-30a: sequence downstream of the 71-nt precursor of the human miR-30a microRNA (Zeng et al., 2002) miRNA
    379..967     +  misc_feature   WPRE: woodchuck hepatitis virus posttranscriptional regulatory element
   1000..1224    +  polyA_signal   bGH poly(A) signal: bovine growth hormone polyadenylation signal
   1228..1249    +  promoter       SV40 promoter (fragment): SV40 enhancer and early promoter
   1310..1439    +  repeat_region  AAV2 ITR (fragment): inverted terminal repeat of adeno-associated virus serotype 2 inverted
   1445..1774    -  promoter       SV40 promoter: SV40 enhancer and early promoter
   1781..1837    -  CDS            lacI (fragment): lac repressor; lacI; The lac repressor binds to the lac operator to inhibit transcription in E. coli. This inhibition can be relieved by adding lactose or isopropyl-β-D-thiogalactopyranoside (IPTG).
   2020..2608    -  rep_origin     ori: high-copy-number ColE1/pMB1/pBR322/pUC origin of replication
   2779..3639    -  CDS            AmpR: β-lactamase; bla; confers resistance to ampicillin, carbenicillin, and related antibiotics
   3640..3744    -  promoter       AmpR promoter: bla
   3839..3874    +  CDS            rop (fragment): Rop protein, which maintains plasmids at low copy number; rop
   3976..4024    +  misc_feature   bom (fragment): basis of mobility region from pBR322
   4025..4304    -  CDS            TcR (fragment): tetracycline efflux protein; tet; confers resistance to tetracycline
   4532..4550    +  promoter       SP6 promoter: promoter for bacteriophage SP6 RNA polymerase
   4569..4700    -  repeat_region  AAV2 ITR (fragment): inverted terminal repeat of adeno-associated virus serotype 2 inverted
   4756..5004    +  enhancer       CMV enhancer (fragment): human cytomegalovirus immediate early enhancer
   5006..5283    +  promoter       chicken β-actin promoter: No description available
   5284..5420    +  intron         hybrid intron (fragment): hybrid between chicken β-actin (CBA) and minute virus of mice (MMV) introns (Gray et al., 2011)
   5509..5639    +  intron         chimeric intron (fragment): chimera between introns from chicken β-actin and rabbit β-globin
   5637..5705    +  CDS            HBB (fragment): HBB_LEPEU - Experimental evidence at protein level: Swiss-Prot protein existence level 1. Involved in oxygen transport from the lung to the various peripheral tissues. From Lepus europaeus (European hare).
   5712..6431    +  CDS            EYFP: enhanced YFP mammalian codon-optimized
