>Addgene plasmid #180386 | AAV.CBA.YFP.miR-E_shControl | addgene full sequence | sequence record 354139 | Addgene NGS Result
GGCCGCCTCGACTAGGGATAACAGGGTAATTGTTTGAATGAGGCTTCAGTACTTTACAGAATCGTTGCCT
GCACATCTTGGAAACACTTGCTGGGATTACTTCGACTTCTTAACCCAACAGAAGGCTCGAGAAGGTATAT
TGCTGTTGACAGTGAGCGAAGGCAGAAGTATGCAAAGCATTAGTGAAGCCACAGATGTAATGCTTTGCAT
ACTTCTGCCTGTGCCTACTGCCTCGGACTTCAAGGGGCTAGAATTCGAGCAATTATCTTGTTTACTAAAA
CTGAATACCTTGCTATCTCTTTGATACATTTTTACAAAGCTGAATTAAAATGGTATAAATTAAATCACTT
TTTTCAATTGACGCGTAAGCTTATCGATAATCAACCTCTGGATTACAAAATTTGTGAAAGATTGACTGGT
ATTCTTAACTATGTTGCTCCTTTTACGCTATGTGGATACGCTGCTTTAATGCCTTTGTATCATGCTATTG
CTTCCCGTATGGCTTTCATTTTCTCCTCCTTGTATAAATCCTGGTTGCTGTCTCTTTATGAGGAGTTGTG
GCCCGTTGTCAGGCAACGTGGCGTGGTGTGCACTGTGTTTGCTGACGCAACCCCCACTGGTTGGGGCATT
GCCACCACCTGTCAGCTCCTTTCCGGGACTTTCGCTTTCCCCCTCCCTATTGCCACGGCGGAACTCATCG
CCGCCTGCCTTGCCCGCTGCTGGACAGGGGCTCGGCTGTTGGGCACTGACAATTCCGTGGTGTTGTCGGG
GAAATCATCGTCCTTTCCTTGGCTGCTCGCCTGTGTTGCCACCTGGATTCTGCGCGGGACGTCCTTCTGC
TACGTCCCTTCGGCCCTCAATCCAGCGGACCTTCCTTCCCGCGGCCTGCTGCCGGCTCTGCGGCCTCTTC
CGCGTCTTCGCCTTCGCCCTCAGACGAGTCGGATCTCCCTTTGGGCCGCCTCCCCGCATCGATACCGTCG
ACTCGCTGATCAGCCTCGACTGTGCCTTCTAGTTGCCAGCCATCTGTTGTTTGCCCCTCCCCCGTGCCTT
CCTTGACCCTGGAAGGTGCCACTCCCACTGTCCTTTCCTAATAAAATGAGGAAATTGCATCGCATTGTCT
GAGTAGGTGTCATTCTATTCTGGGGGGTGGGGTGGGGCAGGACAGCAAGGGGGAGGATTGGGAAGACAAT
AGCAGGCATGCTGGGGATGCGGTGGGCTCTATGGCTTCTGAGGCGGAAAGAACCAGCTGGGGCTCGACTA
GAGCATGGCTACGTAGATAAGTAGCATGGCGGGTTAATCATTAACTACAAGGAACCCCTAGTGATGGAGT
TGGCCACTCCCTCTCTGCGCGCTCGCTCGCTCACTGAGGCCGGGCGACCAAAGGTCGCCCGACGCCCGGG
CGGCCTCAGTGAGCGAGCGAGCGCGCAGAGCTTTTTGCAAAAGCCTAGGCCTCCAAAAAAGCCTCCTCAC
TACTTCTGGAATAGCTCAGAGGCCGAGGCGGCCTCGGCCTCTGCATAAATAAAAAAAATTAGTCAGCCAT
GGGGCGGAGAATGGGCGGAACTGGGCGGAGTTAGGGGCGGGATGGGCGGAGTTAGGGGCGGGACTATGGT
TGCTGACTAATTGAGATGCATGCTTTGCATACTTCTGCCTGCTGGGGAGCCTGGGGACTTTCCACACCTG
GTTGCTGACTAATTGAGATGCATGCTTTGCATACTTCTGCCTGCTGGGGAGCCTGGGGACTTTCCACACC
CTAACTGACACACATTCCACAGCTGCATTAATGAATCGGCCAACGCGCGGGGAGAGGCGGTTTGCGTATT
GGGCGCTCTTCCGCTTCCTCGCTCACTGACTCGCTGCGCTCGGTCGTTCGGCTGCGGCGAGCGGTATCAG
CTCACTCAAAGGCGGTAATACGGTTATCCACAGAATCAGGGGATAACGCAGGAAAGAACATGTGAGCAAA
AGGCCAGCAAAAGGCCAGGAACCGTAAAAAGGCCGCGTTGCTGGCGTTTTTCCATAGGCTCCGCCCCCCT
GACGAGCATCACAAAAATCGACGCTCAAGTCAGAGGTGGCGAAACCCGACAGGACTATAAAGATACCAGG
CGTTTCCCCCTGGAAGCTCCCTCGTGCGCTCTCCTGTTCCGACCCTGCCGCTTACCGGATACCTGTCCGC
CTTTCTCCCTTCGGGAAGCGTGGCGCTTTCTCATAGCTCACGCTGTAGGTATCTCAGTTCGGTGTAGGTC
GTTCGCTCCAAGCTGGGCTGTGTGCACGAACCCCCCGTTCAGCCCGACCGCTGCGCCTTATCCGGTAACT
ATCGTCTTGAGTCCAACCCGGTAAGACACGACTTATCGCCACTGGCAGCAGCCACTGGTAACAGGATTAG
CAGAGCGAGGTATGTAGGCGGTGCTACAGAGTTCTTGAAGTGGTGGCCTAACTACGGCTACACTAGAAGA
ACAGTATTTGGTATCTGCGCTCTGCTGAAGCCAGTTACCTTCGGAAAAAGAGTTGGTAGCTCTTGATCCG
GCAAACAAACCACCGCTGGTAGCGGTGGTTTTTTTGTTTGCAAGCAGCAGATTACGCGCAGAAAAAAAGG
ATCTCAAGAAGATCCTTTGATCTTTTCTACGGGGTCTGACGCTCAGTGGAACGAAAACTCACGTTAAGGG
ATTTTGGTCATGAGATTATCAAAAAGGATCTTCACCTAGATCCTTTTAAATTAAAAATGAAGTTTTAAAT
CAATCTAAAGTATATATGAGTAAACTTGGTCTGACAGTTACCAATGCTTAATCAGTGAGGCACCTATCTC
AGCGATCTGTCTATTTCGTTCATCCATAGTTGCCTGACTCCCCGTCGTGTAGATAACTACGATACGGGAG
GGCTTACCATCTGGCCCCAGTGCTGCAATGATACCGCGAGACCCACGCTCACCGGCTCCAGATTTATCAG
CAATAAACCAGCCAGCCGGAAGGGCCGAGCGCAGAAGTGGTCCTGCAACTTTATCCGCCTCCATCCAGTC
TATTAATTGTTGCCGGGAAGCTAGAGTAAGTAGTTCGCCAGTTAATAGTTTGCGCAACGTTGTTGCCATT
GCTACAGGCATCGTGGTGTCACGCTCGTCGTTTGGTATGGCTTCATTCAGCTCCGGTTCCCAACGATCAA
GGCGAGTTACATGATCCCCCATGTTGTGCAAAAAAGCGGTTAGCTCCTTCGGTCCTCCGATCGTTGTCAG
AAGTAAGTTGGCCGCAGTGTTATCACTCATGGTTATGGCAGCACTGCATAATTCTCTTACTGTCATGCCA
TCCGTAAGATGCTTTTCTGTGACTGGTGAGTACTCAACCAAGTCATTCTGAGAATAGTGTATGCGGCGAC
CGAGTTGCTCTTGCCCGGCGTCAATACGGGATAATACCGCGCCACATAGCAGAACTTTAAAAGTGCTCAT
CATTGGAAAACGTTCTTCGGGGCGAAAACTCTCAAGGATCTTACCGCTGTTGAGATCCAGTTCGATGTAA
CCCACTCGTGCACCCAACTGATCTTCAGCATCTTTTACTTTCACCAGCGTTTCTGGGTGAGCAAAAACAG
GAAGGCAAAATGCCGCAAAAAAGGGAATAAGGGCGACACGGAAATGTTGAATACTCATACTCTTCCTTTT
TCAATATTATTGAAGCATTTATCAGGGTTATTGTCTCATGAGCGGATACATATTTGAATGTATTTAGAAA
AATAAACAAATAGGGGTTCCGCGCACATTTCCCCGAAAAGTGCCACCTGACGTCTAAGAAACCATTATTA
TCATGACATTAACCTATAAAAATAGGCGTATCACGAGGCCCTTTCGTCTCGCGCGTTTCGGTGATGACGG
TGAAAACCTCTGACACATGCAGCTCCCGGAGACGGTCACAGCTTGTCTGTAAGCGGATGCCGGGAGCAGA
CAAGCCCGTCAGGGCGCGTCAGCGGGTGTTGGCGGGTGTCGGGGCTGGCTTAACTATGCGGCATCAGAGC
AGATTGTACTGAGAGTGCACCATTCGACGCTCTCCCTTATGCGACTCCTGCATTAGGAAGCAGCCCAGTA
GTAGGTTGAGGCCGTTGAGCACCGCCGCCGCAAGGAATGGTGCATGCAAGGAGATGGCGCCCAACAGTCC
CCCGGCCACGGGGCCTGCCACCATACCCACGCCGAAACAAGCGCTCATGAGCCCGAAGTGGCGAGCCCGA
TCTTCCCCATCGGTGATGTCGGCGATATAGGCGCCAGCAACCGCACCTGTGGCGCCGGTGATGCCGGCCA
CGATGCGTCCGGCGTAGAGGATCTGGCTAGCGATGACCCTGCTGATTGGTTCGCTGACCATTTCCGGGTG
CGGGACGGCGTTACCAGAAACTCAGAAGGTTCGTCCAACCAAACCGACTCTGACGGCAGTTTACGAGAGA
GATGATAGGGTCTGCTTCAGTAAGCCAGATGCTACACAATTAGGCTTGTACATATTGTCGTTAGAACGCG
GCTACAATTAATACATAACCTTATGTATCATACACATACGATTTAGGTGACACTATAGAATACACGGAAT
TAATTCTAGCTGCGCGCTCGCTCGCTCACTGAGGCCGCCCGGGCAAAGCCCGGGCGTCGGGCGACCTTTG
GTCGCCCGGCCTCAGTGAGCGAGCGAGCGCGCAGAGAGGGAGTGGCCAACTCCATCACTAGGGGTTCCTT
GTAGTTAATGATTAACCCGCCATGCTACTTATCTACGTAGCCATGCTCTAGGTACCATTGACGTCAATAA
TGACGTATGTTCCCATAGTAACGCCAATAGGGACTTTCCATTGACGTCAATGGGTGGAGTATTTACGGTA
AACTGCCCACTTGGCAGTACATCAAGTGTATCATATGCCAAGTACGCCCCCTATTGACGTCAATGACGGT
AAATGGCCCGCCTGGCATTATGCCCAGTACATGACCTTATGGGACTTTCCTACTTGGCAGTACATCTACG
TATTAGTCATCGCTATTACCATGGTCGAGGTGAGCCCCACGTTCTGCTTCACTCTCCCCATCTCCCCCCC
CTCCCCACCCCCAATTTTGTATTTATTTATTTTTTAATTATTTTGTGCAGCGATGGGGGCGGGGGGGGGG
GGGGGGCGCGCGCCRGGSGGGGSGGGGSGGGGSGGGGGGSGGGGSGGGGSGRGGSGGRGAGGKGCGGCGG
CAGCCAATCAGAGCGGCGCGCTCCGAAAGTTTCCTTTTATGGCGAGGCGGCGGCGGCGGCGGCCCTATAA
AAAGCGAAGCGCGCGGCGGGCGGGAGTCGCTGCGCGCTGCCTTCGCCCCGTGCCCCGCTCCGCCGCCGCC
TCGCGCCGCCCGCCCCGGCTCTGACTGACCGCGTTACTCCCACAGGTGAGCGGGCGGGACGGCCCTTCTC
CTCCGGGCTGTAATTAGCGCTTGGTTTAATGACGGCTTGTTTCTTTTCTGTGGCTGCGTGAAAGCCTTGA
GGGGCTCCGGGAGGGCCCTTTGTGCGGGGGGAGCGGCTCGGGGCTGTCCGCGGGGGGACGGCTGCCTTCG
GGGGGGACGGGGCAGGGCGGGGTTCGGCTTCTGGCGTGTGACCGGCGGCTCTAGAGCCTCTGCTAACCAT
GTTCATGCCTTCTTCTTTTTCCTACAGCTCCTGGGCAACGTGCTGGTTATTGTGCTGTCTCATCATTTTG
GCAAAGAATTGGATCCACCGGTCGCCACCATGGTGAGCAAGGGCGAGGAGCTGTTCACCGGGGTGGTGCC
CATCCTGGTCGAGCTGGACGGCGACGTAAACGGCCACAAGTTCAGCGTGTCCGGCGAGGGCGAGGGCGAT
GCCACCTACGGCAAGCTGACCCTGAAGTTCATCTGCACCACCGGCAAGCTGCCCGTGCCCTGGCCCACCC
TCGTGACCACCTTCGGCTACGGCCTGCAGTGCTTCGCCCGCTACCCCGACCACATGAAGCAGCACGACTT
CTTCAAGTCCGCCATGCCCGAAGGCTACGTCCAGGAGCGCACCATCTTCTTCAAGGACGACGGCAACTAC
AAGACCCGCGCCGAGGTGAAGTTCGAGGGCGACACCCTGGTGAACCGCATCGAGCTGAAGGGCATCGACT
TCAAGGAGGACGGCAACATCCTGGGGCACAAGCTGGAGTACAACTACAACAGCCACAACGTCTATATCAT
GGCCGACAAGCAGAAGAACGGCATCAAGGTGAACTTCAAGATCCGCCACAACATCGAGGACGGCAGCGTG
CAGCTCGCCGACCACTACCAGCAGAACACCCCCATCGGCGACGGCCCCGTGCTGCTGCCCGACAACCACT
ACCTGAGCTACCAGTCCGCCCTGAGCAAAGACCCCAACGAGAAGCGCGATCACATGGTCCTGCTGGAGTT
CGTGACCGCCGCCGGGATCACTCTCGGCATGGACGAGCTGTACAAGTAAAGC
Features (pLannotate 1.2.2; 24 found; start..end, strand, type, name):
    160..180     +  promoter       SV40 promoter (fragment): SV40 early promoter
    200..221     -  promoter       SV40 promoter (fragment): SV40 early promoter
    225..351     +  ncRNA          3' miR-30a: sequence downstream of the 71-nt precursor of the human miR-30a microRNA (Zeng et al., 2002) miRNA
    379..967     +  misc_feature   WPRE: woodchuck hepatitis virus posttranscriptional regulatory element
   1000..1224    +  polyA_signal   bGH poly(A) signal: bovine growth hormone polyadenylation signal
   1228..1249    +  promoter       SV40 promoter (fragment): SV40 enhancer and early promoter
   1310..1401    +  repeat_region  AAV2 ITR (fragment): inverted terminal repeat of adeno-associated virus serotype 2 inverted
   1401..1430    -  repeat_region  AAV2 ITR (fragment): inverted terminal repeat of adeno-associated virus serotype 2 inverted
   1434..1763    -  promoter       SV40 promoter: SV40 enhancer and early promoter
   1770..1826    -  CDS            lacI (fragment): lac repressor; lacI; The lac repressor binds to the lac operator to inhibit transcription in E. coli. This inhibition can be relieved by adding lactose or isopropyl-β-D-thiogalactopyranoside (IPTG).
   2009..2597    -  rep_origin     ori: high-copy-number ColE1/pMB1/pBR322/pUC origin of replication
   2768..3628    -  CDS            AmpR: β-lactamase; bla; confers resistance to ampicillin, carbenicillin, and related antibiotics
   3629..3733    -  promoter       AmpR promoter: bla
   3828..3863    +  CDS            rop (fragment): Rop protein, which maintains plasmids at low copy number; rop
   3965..4013    +  misc_feature   bom (fragment): basis of mobility region from pBR322
   4014..4293    -  CDS            TcR (fragment): tetracycline efflux protein; tet; confers resistance to tetracycline
   4521..4539    +  promoter       SP6 promoter: promoter for bacteriophage SP6 RNA polymerase
   4558..4689    -  repeat_region  AAV2 ITR (fragment): inverted terminal repeat of adeno-associated virus serotype 2 inverted
   4745..4993    +  enhancer       CMV enhancer (fragment): human cytomegalovirus immediate early enhancer
   4995..5272    +  promoter       chicken β-actin promoter: No description available
   5273..5408    +  intron         hybrid intron (fragment): hybrid between chicken β-actin (CBA) and minute virus of mice (MMV) introns (Gray et al., 2011)
   5497..5627    +  intron         chimeric intron (fragment): chimera between introns from chicken β-actin and rabbit β-globin
   5625..5693    +  CDS            HBB (fragment): HBB_LEPEU - Experimental evidence at protein level: Swiss-Prot protein existence level 1. Involved in oxygen transport from the lung to the various peripheral tissues. From Lepus europaeus (European hare).
   5700..6419    +  CDS            EYFP: enhanced YFP mammalian codon-optimized
