[The description below was written by a language model from this plasmid's Addgene catalogue record and pLannotate feature annotations shown in this document.]
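Description:
AAV.CBA.YFP.miR-E_shControl is an AAV transfer plasmid for RNAi, used to produce recombinant adeno-associated virus that expresses a negative control shRNA embedded in a miR-E (optimised miR-30-type) microRNA scaffold. It is maintained in E. coli through a high-copy ColE1/pUC-type origin and an ampicillin resistance gene. The catalogue lists a recombination-deficient growth strain, a common choice for keeping the AAV2 inverted terminal repeats intact. The backbone also carries remnants of pBR322-derived elements (rop, bom, tetracycline resistance and lacI fragments), an SP6 promoter and an SV40 promoter outside the ITRs. None of these appears to belong to the packaged payload.

Between the two AAV2 ITRs, which direct replication and packaging of the vector genome, lies a single Pol II expression unit. A CMV enhancer fragment, the chicken β-actin promoter and chimeric β-actin/β-globin intron sequences form the CBA promoter and drive EYFP. Because the map is circular, the transcript continues past the end of the numbering into the 97 bp shControl hairpin, which is followed by the annotated 3' miR-30a flanking sequence, then a WPRE to boost transcript stability and expression, and a bovine growth hormone polyadenylation signal. The short "SV40 promoter" fragments annotated on opposite strands within the hairpin region likely correspond to the two arms of the control shRNA stem rather than to functional promoter elements. Placing the shRNA in the 3' untranslated region of the reporter links YFP fluorescence to hairpin expression, so transduced cells can be identified.

The sequencing-derived and depositor sequences agree on this layout, differing by about a dozen bases, mainly in one ITR. The plasmid serves as the non-targeting control for matched knockdown vectors built on the same backbone. The associated publication concerns kinase targeting in a spinocerebellar ataxia type 1 model.
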