Addgene plasmid #180386: AAV.CBA.YFP.miR-E_shControl
Purpose: Producing AAV that encodes negative control shRNA with miR-E backbone
Depositing lab: Huda Zoghbi. Depositing organization: Baylor College of Medicine. Publication: Dual targeting of brain region-specific kinases potentiates neurological rescue in Spinocerebellar ataxia type 1. Lee WS, Lavery L, Rousseaux MWC, Rutledge EB, Jang Y, Wan YW, Wu SR, Kim W, Al-Ramahi I, Rath S, Adamski CJ, Bondar VV, Tewari A, Soleimani S, Mota S, Yalamanchili HK, Orr HT, Liu Z, Botas J, Zoghbi HY. EMBO J. 2021 Apr 1;40(7):e106106. doi: 10.15252/embj.2020106106. Epub 2021 Mar 11. PubMed 33709453.
Backbone
  Vector backbone: AAV.CBA.YFP.miR-E
  Backbone size w/o insert (bp): 6337
  Vector type: AAV, RNAi
Growth in bacteria
  Bacterial resistance: Ampicillin, 100 μg/mL
  Growth temperature: 37°C
  Growth strain: NEB Stable
  Copy number: High Copy
Gene/Insert
  Gene/Insert name: shControl
  gRNA/shRNA sequence: aaggcagaagtatgcaaagcat
  Species: Other
  Insert size (bp): 97
  Promoter: CBA
  Cloning method: Gibson Cloning
  Sequencing primers: 5′ ACTACCTGAGCTACCAGTCC; 3′ CATAGCGTAAAAGGAGCAACA
Terms and licenses: Academic/Nonprofit Terms; Industry Terms: Not Available to Industry
How to cite: AAV.CBA.YFP.miR-E_shControl was a gift from Huda Zoghbi (Addgene plasmid # 180386 ; http://n2t.net/addgene:180386 ; RRID:Addgene_180386)
