>Addgene plasmid #180386 | AAV.CBA.YFP.miR-E_shControl | depositor partial sequence | sequence record 350451 | shControl stem-sense-loop-antisense-stem
TGCTGTTGACAGTGAGCGAAGGCAGAAGTATGCAAAGCATTAGTGAAGCCACAGATGTAATGCTTTGCAT
ACTTCTGCCTGTGCCTACTGCCTCGGA
